LOCUS       pC0043_PspCas13b_crRNA_ 2962 bp ds-DNA circular 18-OCT-2017
DEFINITION  .
FEATURES             Location/Qualifiers
     -10_signal      1652..1657
                     /label="bla promoter (counter-clockwise); GAGACA"
                     /ApEinfo_revcolor=#ffef86
                     /ApEinfo_fwdcolor=#ffef86
     -35_signal      complement(2909..2914)
                     /label="RNAI promoter (clockwise); TTGAAG"
                     /ApEinfo_revcolor=#b1ff67
                     /ApEinfo_fwdcolor=#b1ff67
     misc_feature    745..749
                     /label="RBS"
                     /ApEinfo_revcolor=#ffef86
                     /ApEinfo_fwdcolor=#ffef86
     misc_feature    1038..1043
                     /label="BpiI"
                     /ApEinfo_revcolor=#b4abac
                     /ApEinfo_fwdcolor=#b4abac
     -35_signal      1631..1636
                     /label="bla promoter (counter-clockwise); TTCAAA"
                     /ApEinfo_revcolor=#b4abac
                     /ApEinfo_fwdcolor=#b4abac
     CDS             1701..2561
                     /label="bla"
                     /ApEinfo_revcolor=#85dae9
                     /ApEinfo_fwdcolor=#85dae9
     sig_peptide     1701..1769
                     /label="bla"
                     /ApEinfo_revcolor=#85dae9
                     /ApEinfo_fwdcolor=#85dae9
     -10_signal      2753..2758
                     /label="RNAII promoter"
                     /ApEinfo_revcolor=#d59687
                     /ApEinfo_fwdcolor=#d59687
     misc_feature    756..758
                     /label="Start codon"
                     /ApEinfo_revcolor=#c6c9d1
                     /ApEinfo_fwdcolor=#c6c9d1
     source          complement(1501..1500)
                     /label="pUC19"
                     /ApEinfo_revcolor=#b4abac
                     /ApEinfo_fwdcolor=#b4abac
     misc_feature    1046..1081
                     /label="PspCas13b DR"
                     /ApEinfo_revcolor=#f8d3a9
                     /ApEinfo_fwdcolor=#f8d3a9
     misc_feature    1775..1804
                     /label="negative control spacer"
                     /ApEinfo_revcolor=#84b0dc
                     /ApEinfo_fwdcolor=#84b0dc
     -10_signal      complement(2887..2892)
                     /label="RNAI promoter (clockwise); GCTACA"
                     /ApEinfo_revcolor=#85dae9
                     /ApEinfo_fwdcolor=#85dae9
     misc_feature    complement(1968..1994)
                     /label="New AGAAW target 2"
                     /ApEinfo_revcolor=#85dae9
                     /ApEinfo_fwdcolor=#85dae9
     misc_feature    complement(1025..1030)
                     /label="BpiI"
                     /ApEinfo_revcolor=#b4abac
                     /ApEinfo_fwdcolor=#b4abac
     misc_feature    1826..1855
                     /label=""
                     /ApEinfo_revcolor=#faac61
                     /ApEinfo_fwdcolor=#faac61
     rep_origin      2732..358
                     /label="pMB1 origin of replication"
                     /ApEinfo_revcolor=#b7e6d7
                     /ApEinfo_fwdcolor=#b7e6d7
     misc_RNA        complement(2771..2878)
                     /label="RNAI transcript"
                     /ApEinfo_revcolor=#c7b0e3
                     /ApEinfo_fwdcolor=#c7b0e3
     misc_feature    1082..1087
                     /label="U6 terminator"
                     /ApEinfo_revcolor=#f8d3a9
                     /ApEinfo_fwdcolor=#f8d3a9
     -35_signal      2732..2737
                     /label="RNAII promoter"
                     /ApEinfo_revcolor=#c6c9d1
                     /ApEinfo_fwdcolor=#c6c9d1
     promoter        774..1022
                     /label="Human U6 Promoter"
                     /ApEinfo_revcolor=#75c6a9
                     /ApEinfo_fwdcolor=#75c6a9
     misc_RNA        2768..358
                     /label="RNAII transcript (complementary strand)"
                     /ApEinfo_revcolor=#9eafd2
                     /ApEinfo_fwdcolor=#9eafd2
ORIGIN
        1 agtggctgct gccagtggcg ataagtcgtg tcttaccggg ttggactcaa gacgatagtt
       61 accggataag gcgcagcggt cgggctgaac ggggggttcg tgcacacagc ccagcttgga
      121 gcgaacgacc tacaccgaac tgagatacct acagcgtgag ctatgagaaa gcgccacgct
      181 tcccgaaggg agaaaggcgg acaggtatcc ggtaagcggc agggtcggaa caggagagcg
      241 cacgagggag cttccagggg gaaacgcctg gtatctttat agtcctgtcg ggtttcgcca
      301 cctctgactt gagcgtcgat ttttgtgatg ctcgtcaggg gggcggagcc tatggaaaaa
      361 cgccagcaac gcggcctttt tacggttcct ggccttttgc tggccttttg ctcacatgtt
      421 ctttcctgcg ttatcccctg attctgtgga taaccgtatt accgcctttg agtgagctga
      481 taccgctcgc cgcagccgaa cgaccgagcg cagcgagtca gtgagcgagg aagcggaaga
      541 gcgcccaata cgcaaaccgc ctctccccgc gcgttggccg attcattaat gcagctggca
      601 cgacaggttt cccgactgga aagcgggcag tgagcgcaac gcaattaatg tgagttagct
      661 cactcattag gcaccccagg ctttacactt tatgcttccg gctcgtatgt tgtgtggaat
      721 tgtgagcgga taacaatttc acacaggaaa cagctatgac catgattacg ccagagggcc
      781 tatttcccat gattccttca tatttgcata tacgatacaa ggctgttaga gagataattg
      841 gaattaattt gactgtaaac acaaagatat tagtacaaaa tacgtgacgt agaaagtaat
      901 aatttcttgg gtagtttgca gttttaaaat tatgttttaa aatggactat catatgctta
      961 ccgtaacttg aaagtatttc gatttcttgg ctttatatat cttgtggaaa ggacgaaaca
     1021 ccATGTCTTC CTGGGACGAA GACAAgttgt ggaaggtcca gttttgaggg gctattacaa
     1081 cTTTTTTggt accgagctcg aattcactgg ccgtcgtttt acaacgtcgt gactgggaaa
     1141 accctggcgt tacccaactt aatcgccttg cagcacatcc ccctttcgcc agctggcgta
     1201 atagcgaaga ggcccgcacc gatcgccctt cccaacagtt gcgcagcctg aatggcgaat
     1261 ggcgcctgat gcggtatttt ctccttacgc atctgtgcgg tatttcacac cgcatatggt
     1321 gcactctcag tacaatctgc tctgatgccg catagttaag ccagccccga cacccgccaa
     1381 cacccgctga cgcgccctga cgggcttgtc tgctcccggc atccgcttac agacaagctg
     1441 tgaccgtctc cgggagctgc atgtgtcaga ggttttcacc gtcatcaccg aaacgcgcga
     1501 gacgaaaggg cctcgtgata cgcctatttt tataggttaa tgtcatgata ataatggttt
     1561 cttagacgtc aggtggcact tttcggggaa atgtgcgcgg aacccctatt tgtttatttt
     1621 tctaaataca ttcaaatatg tatccgctca tgagacaata accctgataa atgcttcaat
     1681 aatattgaaa aaggaagagt atgagtattc aacatttccg tgtcgccctt attccctttt
     1741 ttgcggcatt ttgccttcct gtttttgctc acccagaaac gctggtgaaa gtaaaagatg
     1801 ctgaagatca gttgggtgca cgagtgggtt acatcgaact ggatctcaac agcggtaaga
     1861 tccttgagag ttttcgcccc gaagaacgtt ttccaatgat gagcactttt aaagttctgc
     1921 tatgtggcgc ggtattatcc cgtattgacg ccgggcaaga gcaactcggt cgccgcatac
     1981 actattctca gaatgacttg gttgagtact caccagtcac agaaaagcat cttacggatg
     2041 gcatgacagt aagagaatta tgcagtgctg ccataaccat gagtgataac actgcggcca
     2101 acttacttct gacaacgatc ggaggaccga aggagctaac cgcttttttg cacaacatgg
     2161 gggatcatgt aactcgcctt gatcgttggg aaccggagct gaatgaagcc ataccaaacg
     2221 acgagcgtga caccacgatg cctgtagcaa tggcaacaac gttgcgcaaa ctattaactg
     2281 gcgaactact tactctagct tcccggcaac aattaataga ctggatggag gcggataaag
     2341 ttgcaggacc acttctgcgc tcggcccttc cggctggctg gtttattgct gataaatctg
     2401 gagccggtga gcgtgggtct cgcggtatca ttgcagcact ggggccagat ggtaagccct
     2461 cccgtatcgt agttatctac acgacgggga gtcaggcaac tatggatgaa cgaaatagac
     2521 agatcgctga gataggtgcc tcactgatta agcattggta actgtcagac caagtttact
     2581 catatatact ttagattgat ttaaaacttc atttttaatt taaaaggatc taggtgaaga
     2641 tcctttttga taatctcatg accaaaatcc cttaacgtga gttttcgttc cactgagcgt
     2701 cagaccccgt agaaaagatc aaaggatctt cttgagatcc tttttttctg cgcgtaatct
     2761 gctgcttgca aacaaaaaaa ccaccgctac cagcggtggt ttgtttgccg gatcaagagc
     2821 taccaactct ttttccgaag gtaactggct tcagcagagc gcagatacca aatactgttc
     2881 ttctagtgta gccgtagtta ggccaccact tcaagaactc tgtagcaccg cctacatacc
     2941 tcgctctgct aatcctgtta cc
//
