>Addgene plasmid #103854 | pC0043-PspCas13b crRNA backbone | addgene full sequence | sequence record 350782 | Addgene NGS Result
ACACCGAACTGAGATACCTACAGCGTGAGCTATGAGAAAGCGCCACGCTTCCCGAAGGGAGAAAGGCGGA
CAGGTATCCGGTAAGCGGCAGGGTCGGAACAGGAGAGCGCACGAGGGAGCTTCCAGGGGGAAACGCCTGG
TATCTTTATAGTCCTGTCGGGTTTCGCCACCTCTGACTTGAGCGTCGATTTTTGTGATGCTCGTCAGGGG
GGCGGAGCCTATGGAAAAACGCCAGCAACGCGGCCTTTTTACGGTTCCTGGCCTTTTGCTGGCCTTTTGC
TCACATGTTCTTTCCTGCGTTATCCCCTGATTCTGTGGATAACCGTATTACCGCCTTTGAGTGAGCTGAT
ACCGCTCGCCGCAGCCGAACGACCGAGCGCAGCGAGTCAGTGAGCGAGGAAGCGGAAGAGCGCCCAATAC
GCAAACCGCCTCTCCCCGCGCGTTGGCCGATTCATTAATGCAGCTGGCACGACAGGTTTCCCGACTGGAA
AGCGGGCAGTGAGCGCAACGCAATTAATGTGAGTTAGCTCACTCATTAGGCACCCCAGGCTTTACACTTT
ATGCTTCCGGCTCGTATGTTGTGTGGAATTGTGAGCGGATAACAATTTCACGCAGGAAACAGCTATGACC
ATGATTACGCCAGAGGGCCTATTTCCCATGATTCCTTCATATTTGCATATACGATACAAGGCTGTTAGAG
AGATAATTGGAATTAATTTGACTGTAAACACAAAGATATTAGTACAAAATACGTGACGTAGAAAGTAATA
ATTTCTTGGGTAGTTTGCAGTTTTAAAATTATGTTTTAAAATGGACTATCATATGCTTACCGTAACTTGA
AAGTATTTCGATTTCTTGGCTTTATATATCTTGTGGAAAGGACGAAACACCATGTCTTCCTGGGACGAAG
ACAAGTTGTGGAAGGTCCAGTTTTGAGGGGCTATTACAACTTTTTTGGTACCGAGCTCGAATTCACTGGC
CGTCGTTTTACAACGTCGTGACTGGGAAAACCCTGGCGTTACCCAACTTAATCGCCTTGCAGCACATCCC
CCTTTCGCCAGCTGGCGTAATAGCGAAGAGGCCCGCACCGATCGCCCTTCCCAACAGTTGCGCAGCCTGA
ATGGCGAATGGCGCCTGATGCGGTATTTTCTCCTTACGCATCTGTGCGGTATTTCACACCGCATATGGTG
CACTCTCAGTACAATCTGCTCTGATGCCGCATAGTTAAGCCAGCCCCGACACCCGCCAACACCCGCTGAC
GCGCCCTGACGGGCTTGTCTGCTCCCGGCATCCGCTTACAGACAAGCTGTGACCGTCTCCGGGAGCTGCA
TGTGTCAGAGGTTTTCACCGTCATCACCGAAACGCGCGAGACGAAAGGGCCTCGTGATACGCCTATTTTT
ATAGGTTAATGTCATGATAATAATGGTTTCTTAGACGTCAGGTGGCACTTTTCGGGGAAATGTGCGCGGA
ACCCCTATTTGTTTATTTTTCTAAATACATTCAAATATGTATCCGCTCATGAGACAATAACCCTGATAAA
TGCTTCAATAATATTGAAAAAGGAAGAGTATGAGTATTCAACATTTCCGTGTCGCCCTTATTCCCTTTTT
TGCGGCATTTTGCCTTCCTGTTTTTGCTCACCCAGAAACGCTGGTGAAAGTAAAAGATGCTGAAGATCAG
TTGGGTGCACGAGTGGGTTACATCGAACTGGATCTCAACAGCGGTAAGATCCTTGAGAGTTTTCGCCCCG
AAGAACGTTTTCCAATGATGAGCACTTTTAAAGTTCTGCTATGTGGCGCGGTATTATCCCGTATTGACGC
CGGGCAAGAGCAACTCGGTCGCCGCATACACTATTCTCAGAATGACTTGGTTGAGTACTCACCAGTCACA
GAAAAGCATCTTACGGATGGCATGACAGTAAGAGAATTATGCAGTGCTGCCATAACCATGAGTGATAACA
CTGCGGCCAACTTACTTCTGACAACGATCGGAGGACCGAAGGAGCTAACCGCTTTTTTGCACAACATGGG
GGATCATGTAACTCGCCTTGATCGTTGGGAACCGGAGCTGAATGAAGCCATACCAAACGACGAGCGTGAC
ACCACGATGCCTGTAGCAATGGCAACAACGTTGCGCAAACTATTAACTGGCGAACTACTTACTCTAGCTT
CCCGGCAACAATTAATAGACTGGATGGAGGCGGATAAAGTTGCAGGACCACTTCTGCGCTCGGCCCTTCC
GGCTGGCTGGTTTATTGCTGATAAATCTGGAGCCGGTGAGCGTGGGTCTCGCGGTATCATTGCAGCACTG
GGGCCAGATGGTAAGCCCTCCCGTATCGTAGTTATCTACACGACGGGGAGTCAGGCAACTATGGATGAAC
GAAATAGACAGATCGCTGAGATAGGTGCCTCACTGATTAAGCATTGGTAACTGTCAGACCAAGTTTACTC
ATATATACTTTAGATTGATTTAAAACTTCATTTTTAATTTAAAAGGATCTAGGTGAAGATCCTTTTTGAT
AATCTCATGACCAAAATCCCTTAACGTGAGTTTTCGTTCCACTGAGCGTCAGACCCCGTAGAAAAGATCA
AAGGATCTTCTTGAGATCCTTTTTTTCTGCGCGTAATCTGCTGCTTGCAAACAAAAAAACCACCGCTACC
AGCGGTGGTTTGTTTGCCGGATCAAGAGCTACCAACTCTTTTTCCGAAGGTAACTGGCTTCAGCAGAGCG
CAGATACCAAATACTGTTCTTCTAGTGTAGCCGTAGTTAGGCCACCACTTCAAGAACTCTGTAGCACCGC
CTACATACCTCGCTCTGCTAATCCTGTTACCAGTGGCTGCTGCCAGTGGCGATAAGTCGTGTCTTACCGG
GTTGGACTCAAGACGATAGTTACCGGATAAGGCGCAGCGGTCGGGCTGAACGGGGGGTTCGTGCACACAG
CCCAGCTTGGAGCGAACGACCT
Features (pLannotate 1.2.2; 11 found; start..end, strand, type, name):
    410..502     +  CDS            lacI (fragment): lac repressor; lacI; The lac repressor binds to the lac operator to inhibit transcription in E. coli. This inhibition can be relieved by adding lactose or isopropyl-β-D-thiogalactopyranoside (IPTG).
    515..536     +  protein_bind   CAP binding site: CAP binding activates transcription in the presence of cAMP. E. coli catabolite activator protein
    551..581     +  promoter       lac promoter: promoter for the E. coli lac operon
    589..605     +  protein_bind   lac operator: The lac repressor binds to the lac operator to inhibit transcription in E. coli. This inhibition can be relieved by adding lactose or isopropyl-β-D-thiogalactopyranoside (IPTG). lac repressor encoded by lacI
    643..883     +  promoter       U6 promoter: RNA polymerase III promoter for human U6 snRNA
    971..1128    +  CDS            lacZα (fragment): LacZα fragment of β-galactosidase; lacZ fragment
   1134..1233    -  misc_feature   bom (fragment): basis of mobility region from pBR322
   1335..1370    -  CDS            rop (fragment): Rop protein, which maintains plasmids at low copy number; rop
   1465..1569    +  promoter       AmpR promoter: bla
   1570..2430    +  CDS            AmpR: β-lactamase; bla; confers resistance to ampicillin, carbenicillin, and related antibiotics
   2601..227     +  rep_origin     ori (across the origin): high-copy-number ColE1/pMB1/pBR322/pUC origin of replication
