[The description below was written by a language model from this plasmid's Addgene catalogue record, the feature table of its GenBank file and pLannotate feature annotations shown in this document.]
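Description:
pC0043-PspCas13b crRNA backbone is a small (about 3 kb) pUC19-derived cloning vector for building guide RNA expression constructs compatible with PspCas13b, the RNA-targeting Cas13b effector, and is classed as a mammalian expression/CRISPR plasmid. It is propagated in E. coli at high copy from the pMB1/pUC origin, whose RNAI and RNAII regulatory transcripts are annotated, and is selected with ampicillin through the bla (β-lactamase) gene and its native promoter. Remnants of the pUC19 lac region (CAP site, lac promoter and operator, lacZα fragment) flank the insert but play no role in its intended function.

The roughly 300 bp payload consists of a human U6 promoter, a pair of oppositely oriented BbsI/BpiI sites, the 36 nt PspCas13b direct repeat and a short poly-T stretch that acts as the RNA polymerase III terminator. Because these are type IIS enzymes, digestion drops out the short stuffer and leaves defined non-palindromic overhangs, so that an annealed oligonucleotide pair encoding a spacer can be ligated directionally between the promoter and the repeat. The resulting transcript carries the spacer at the 5' end and the direct repeat at the 3' end, the arrangement required by Cas13b crRNAs.

The plasmid encodes no Cas13b protein and has no mammalian selection marker or reporter, so it is meant to be co-delivered with a separate PspCas13b expression construct, for example for RNA knockdown or the programmable RNA editing described in the associated work. A few annotations lying within bla in the GenBank record ("negative control spacer", a target label) appear to be leftover sequence-match labels rather than functional parts. The two feature tables are numbered from different start points but describe the same 2,962 bp molecule.
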