Addgene plasmid #103854: pC0043-PspCas13b crRNA backbone
Purpose: For cloning of guide RNAs compatible with PspCas13b. Contains a 3' direct repeat. Clone using BbsI (BpiI). F overhang cacc. R overhang caac
Depositing lab: Feng Zhang. Depositing organization: Broad Institute. Publication: RNA editing with CRISPR-Cas13. Cox DBT, Gootenberg JS, Abudayyeh OO, Franklin B, Kellner MJ, Joung J, Zhang F. Science. 2017 Oct 25. pii: eaaq0180. doi: 10.1126/science.aaq0180. PubMed 29070703.
Backbone
  Vector backbone: pUC19
  Backbone size w/o insert (bp): 2686
  Total vector size (bp): 2962
  Vector type: Mammalian Expression, CRISPR
Growth in bacteria
  Bacterial resistance: Ampicillin, 100 μg/mL
  Growth temperature: 37°C
  Growth strain: DH5alpha
  Copy number: High Copy
Gene/Insert
  Gene/Insert name: U6-BbsI-BbsI-PspCas13b DR-polyT
  Insert size (bp): 314
Terms and licenses: Academic/Nonprofit Terms; Industry Terms
Depositor comments: Benchling link: https://benchling.com/s/seq-OH6nMmZCZn930BWqcFNa
How to cite: pC0043-PspCas13b crRNA backbone was a gift from Feng Zhang (Addgene plasmid # 103854 ; http://n2t.net/addgene:103854 ; RRID:Addgene_103854)
